Addgene plasmid #182822: pAAV9-hSyn-iFluoxSnFR_PM
Purpose: Develop a family of genetically encoded fluorescent biosensors for nicotinic agonists, termed iDrugSnFRs, thus enabling optical subcellular pharmacokinetics for nicotinic agonists
Depositing lab: Henry Lester. Depositing organization: California Institute of Technology. Publication: Selective Serotonin Reuptake Inhibitors within Cells: Temporal Resolution in Cytoplasm, Endoplasmic Reticulum, and Membrane. Nichols AL, Blumenfeld Z, Luebbert L, Knox HJ, Muthusamy AK, Marvin JS, Kim CH, Grant SN, Walton DP, Cohen BN, Hammar R, Looger L, Artursson P, Dougherty DA, Lester HA. J Neurosci. 2023 Mar 2:JN-RM-1519-22. doi: 10.1523/JNEUROSCI.1519-22.2022. PubMed 36868853.
Backbone
  Vector backbone: pAAV9-hSyn
  Backbone manufacturer: Penn Vector Core
  Backbone size w/o insert (bp): 3373
  Vector type: AAV
Growth in bacteria
  Bacterial resistance: Ampicillin, 100 μg/mL
  Growth temperature: 30°C
  Growth strain: NEB Stable
  Copy number: Low Copy
Gene/Insert
  Gene/Insert name: iFluoxSnFR_PM
  Species: Synthetic
  Insert size (bp): 1827
  Promoter: hSyn
  Cloning method: Restriction Enzyme; 5′ cloning site EcoRI (not destroyed); 3′ cloning site HindIII (not destroyed)
  Sequencing primers: 5′ Custom hSyn For seq; 3′ WPRE Reverse
Terms and licenses: Academic/Nonprofit Terms; Industry Terms: Not Available to Industry
Depositor comments: For additional reference, please see Nichols et al. 2022 Elife, doi.org/10.7554/eLife.74648.
How to cite: pAAV9-hSyn-iFluoxSnFR_PM was a gift from Henry Lester (Addgene plasmid # 182822 ; http://n2t.net/addgene:182822 ; RRID:Addgene_182822)
