[The description below was written by a language model from this plasmid's Addgene catalogue record and pLannotate feature annotations shown in this document.]
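Description:
pAAV9-hSyn-iFluoxSnFR_PM is an adeno-associated virus transfer plasmid built on the pAAV9-hSyn backbone for neuron-directed expression of a synthetic, genetically encoded fluorescent biosensor. It is maintained in E. coli through a ColE1/pUC-type origin and selected with ampicillin via the β-lactamase gene. An f1 phage origin is also present. The catalogue lists it as low copy and propagated in a recombination-deficient strain, a common way to keep the repeat-rich AAV2 inverted terminal repeats intact. The two ITRs, one annotated only as a fragment, flank the expression cassette and provide the signals for replication and packaging of the genome into AAV particles.

Between the ITRs, the human synapsin I promoter drives the roughly 1.8 kb iFluoxSnFR_PM insert, cloned between EcoRI and HindIII sites. The annotated reading frame starts with a mouse Igκ leader peptide and ends with the PDGFRβ transmembrane domain, with a GFP-derived fluorescent module detected in between. This arrangement sends the protein through the secretory pathway and anchors it at the plasma membrane, consistent with the "_PM" suffix. The sensor's ligand-binding portion is not annotated in the feature table. A WPRE and an SV40 polyadenylation signal follow the coding sequence to enhance transcript stability and 3′ end processing.

The catalogue purpose statement refers to iDrugSnFR sensors for nicotinic agonists, whereas the construct name and the associated publication concern selective serotonin reuptake inhibitors, suggesting a fluoxetine sensor. The record does not resolve this difference. The intended use is optical measurement of drug levels at the neuronal membrane for subcellular pharmacokinetic studies. The 6,136 nt sequence record is labelled a partial NGS result and is longer than the listed backbone and insert sizes combined.
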