Features (pLannotate 1.2.2; 16 found; start..end, strand, type, name):
      9..78      -  CDS            lacZα (fragment): LacZα fragment of β-galactosidase; lacZ fragment
     73..205     -  repeat_region  AAV2 ITR (fragment): inverted terminal repeat of adeno-associated virus serotype 2 inverted
    287..734     +  promoter       hSyn promoter: human synapsin I promoter; confers neuron-specific expression (Kügler et al., 2003)
    761..823     +  sig_peptide    Igκ leader: leader sequence from mouse immunoglobulin κ light chain
   1067..1786    +  CDS            cEGFP: cEGFP is a basic (constitutively fluorescent) green fluorescent protein published in 2008, derived from Aequorea victoria.
   2432..2555    +  CDS            PDGFRβ TM domain (fragment): transmembrane domain from platelet derived growth factor receptor beta
   2649..3237    +  misc_feature   WPRE: woodchuck hepatitis virus posttranscriptional regulatory element
   3238..3257    +  misc_feature   MCS (fragment): pBluescript multiple cloning site
   3286..3407    -  polyA_signal   SV40 poly(A) signal: SV40 polyadenylation signal
   3430..3498    -  CDS            large T antigen (fragment): large T antigen from SV40 (simian virus 40)
   3569..3702    +  repeat_region  AAV2 ITR: inverted terminal repeat of adeno-associated virus serotype 2 inverted
   3696..3752    -  CDS            lacI (fragment): lac repressor; lacI; The lac repressor binds to the lac operator to inhibit transcription in E. coli. This inhibition can be relieved by adding lactose or isopropyl-β-D-thiogalactopyranoside (IPTG).
   3935..4523    -  rep_origin     ori: high-copy-number ColE1/pMB1/pBR322/pUC origin of replication
   4694..5554    -  CDS            AmpR: β-lactamase; bla; confers resistance to ampicillin, carbenicillin, and related antibiotics
   5555..5659    -  promoter       AmpR promoter: bla
   5712..4       -  rep_origin     f1 ori (across the origin) (sequence partly withheld): f1 bacteriophage origin of replication; arrow indicates direction of (+) strand synthesis
>Addgene plasmid #182822 | pAAV9-hSyn-iFluoxSnFR_PM | addgene full sequence | sequence record 358339 | Addgene Partial NGS Result
GCGTCCCATTCGCCATTCAGGCTGCGCAACTGTTGGGAAGGGCGATCGGTGCGGGCCTCTTCGCTATTAC
GCCAGCTGCGCGCTCGCTCGCTCACTGAGGCCGCCCGGGCAAAGCCCGGGCGTCGGGCGACCTTTGGTCG
CCCGGCCTCAGTGAGCGAGCGAGCGCGCAGAGAGGGAGTGGCCAACTCCATCACTAGGGGTTCCTTGTAG
TTAATGATTAACCCGCCATGCTACTTATCTACGTAGCCATGCTCTAGGAAGATCTCTGCAGAGGGCCCTG
CGTATGAGTGCAAGTGGGTTTTAGGACCAGGATGAGGCGGGGTGGGGGTGCCTACCTGACGACCGACCCC
GACCCACTGGACAAGCACCCAACCCCCATTCCCCAAATTGCGCATCCCCTATCAGAGAGGGGGAGGGGAA
ACAGGATGCGGCGAGGCGCGTGCGCACTGCCAGCTTCAGCACCGCGGACAGTGCCTTCGCCCCCGCCTGG
CGGCGCGCGCCACCGCCGCCTCAGCACTGAAGGCGCGCTGACGTCACTCGCCGGTCCCCCGCAAACTCCC
CTTCCCGGCCACCTTGGTCGCGTCCGCGCCGCCGCCGGCCCAGCCGGACCGCACCACGCGAGGCGCGAGA
TAGGGGGGCACGGGCGCGACCATCTGCGCTGCGGCGCCGGCGACTCAGCGCTGCCTCAGTCTGCGGTGGG
CAGCGGAGGAGTCGTGTCGTGCCTGAGAGCGCAGTCGAATTCGGCTTGGGGATATCCACCATGGAGACAG
ACACACTCCTGCTATGGGTACTGCTGCTCTGGGTTCCAGGTTCCACTGGTGACAGATCTGCGAACGACAC
CGTAGTTGTGGGCTCGATCATCTTTACAGAAGGGATTATCGTCGCAAACATGGTGGCAGAGATGATTGAG
GCGCATACAGACCTTAAGGTGGTTCGCAAACTGAACCTTGGCGGGGTCAACGTTAACTTTGAAGCCATTA
AACGCGGAGGTGCGAATAATGGTATTGACATTTACGTGGAGTACACTGGGCACGGTCTTGTGGATATTCT
GGGGTTCCCGGAGCCGAACGTCTATATCACCGCCGACAAGCAGAAGAACGGCATCAAGGCGAACTTCAAG
ATCCGCCACAACGTGGAGGACGGCAGCGTGCAGCTCGCCGACCACTACCAGCAGAACACCCCCATCGGCG
ACGGCCCCGTGCTGCTGCCCGACAACCACTACCTGAGCACCCAGTCCGTGCTGAGCAAAGACCCCAACGA
GAAGCGCGATCACATGGTCCTGCTGGAGTTCGTGACCGCCGCCGGGATCACTCTCGGCATGGACGAGCTG
TACAAGGGCGGTACCGGAGGGAGCATGAGCAAGGGCGAGGAGCTGTTCACCGGGGTGGTGCCCATCCTGG
TCGAGCTGGACGGCGACGTAAACGGCCACAAGTTCAGCGTGCGCGGCGAGGGCGAGGGCGATGCCACCAA
CGGCAAGCTGACCCTGAAGTTCATCTGCACCACCGGCAAGCTGCCCGTGCCCTGGCCCACCCTCGTGACC
ACCCTGACCTACGGCGTGCAGTGCTTCAGCCGCTACCCCGACCACATGAAGCAGCACGACTTCTTCAAGT
CCGCCATGCCCGAAGGCTACGTCCAGGAGCGCACCATCAGCTTCAAGGACGACGGCACCTACAAGACCCG
CGCCGAGGTGAAGTTCGAGGGCGACACCCTGGTGAACCGCATCGAGCTGAAGGGCATCGACTTCAAGGAG
GACGGCAACATCCTGGGGCACAAGCTGGAGTACAACTTTCCGCCGCCCGCGACTACTGATCCAGAAGGTG
CATACGAAACCGTGAAGAAGGAGTACAAACGTAAATGGAATATTGTATGGCTCAAACCACTGGGATTCAA
CAATACGTATACGCTTACCGTTAAAGACGAACTGGCGAAACAGTATAACCTTAAAACCTTCAGTGACTTA
GCGAAAATCTCGGATAAGCTGATTCTGGGTGCAACGATGCATTTTTTAGAAAGTCCCGATGGTTACCCAG
GCCTGCAAAAACTGTACAATTTCAAATTCAAGCACACCAAAAGCATGGACATGGGTATTCGCTATACCGC
CATTGATAATAACGAAGTTCAGGTAATTGATGCCTCCGCCACTGATGGCTTGCTGGTGAGCCACAAATTA
AAAATTCTGGAGGATGATAAAGCGTTCTTCCCGCCGTATTATGCTGCCCCCATCATCCGTCAGGATGTCT
TAGATAAGCATCCTGAACTGAAGGACGTGCTGAACAAACTCGCGAATCAAATTTCACTGGAAGAAATGCA
GAAACTGAATTACAAGGTGGACGGTGAGGGTCAGGACCCAGCGAAAGTAGCTAAGGAGTTTTTGAAAGAG
AAAGGTTTAATTACGCGTGAACAAAAACTCATCTCAGAAGAGGATCTGAATGCTGTGGGCCAGGACACGC
AGGAGGTCATCGTGGTGCCACACTCCTTGCCCTTTAAGGTGGTGGTGATCTCAGCCATCCTGGCCCTGGT
GGTGCTCACCATCATCTCCCTTATCATCCTCATCAAATACTTGCAGAAGAGGCGGGAAAGGCGACGCCAG
GAGAACGCTAACTCCTTTTGCTATGAAAATGAGGTAGCCCTGTAGGCGGCCTATCGATAATCAACCTCTG
GATTACAAAATTTGTGAAAGATTGACTGGTATTCTTAACTATGTTGCTCCTTTTACGCTATGTGGATACG
CTGCTTTAATGCCTTTGTATCATGCTATTGCTTCCCGTATGGCTTTCATTTTCTCCTCCTTGTATAAATC
CTGGTTGCTGTCTCTTTATGAGGAGTTGTGGCCCGTTGTCAGGCAACGTGGCGTGGTGTGCACTGTGTTT
GCTGACGCAACCCCCACTGGTTGGGGCATTGCCACCACCTGTCAGCTCCTTTCCGGGACTTTCGCTTTCC
CCCTCCCTATTGCCACGGCGGAACTCATCGCCGCCTGCCTTGCCCGCTGCTGGACAGGGGCTCGGCTGTT
GGGCACTGACAATTCCGTGGTGTTGTCGGGGAAATCATCGTCCTTTCCTTGGCTGCTCGCCTGTGTTGCC
ACCTGGATTCTGCGCGGGACGTCCTTCTGCTACGTCCCTTCGGCCCTCAATCCAGCGGACCTTCCTTCCC
GCGGCCTGCTGCCGGCTCTGCGGCCTCTTCCGCGTCTTCGCCTTCGCCCTCAGACGAGTCGGATCTCCCT
TTGGGCCGCCTCCCCGCATCGATACCGTCGACCTCGACCCGGGCGGCCGCTTCGAGCAGACATGATAAGA
TACATTGATGAGTTTGGACAAACCACAACTAGAATGCAGTGAAAAAAATGCTTTATTTGTGAAATTTGTG
ATGCTATTGCTTTATTTGTAACCATTATAAGCTGCAATAAACAAGTTAACAACAACAATTGCATTCATTT
TATGTTTCAGGTTCAGGGGGAGATGTGGGAGGTTTTTTAAAGCAAGTAAAACCTCTACAAATGTGGTAAA
ATCGATAAGGATCTTCCTAGAGCATGGCTACGTAGATAAGTAGCATGGCGGGTTAATCATTAACTACAAG
GAACCCCTAGTGATGGAGTTGGCCACTCCCTCTCTGCGCGCTCGCTCGCTCACTGAGGCCGGGCGACCAA
AGGTCGCCCGACGCCCGGGCTTTGCCCGGGCGGCCTCAGTGAGCGAGCGAGCGCGCAGCTGCATTAATGA
ATCGGCCAACGCGCGGGGAGAGGCGGTTTGCGTATTGGGCGCTCTTCCGCTTCCTCGCTCACTGACTCGC
TGCGCTCGGTCGTTCGGCTGCGGCGAGCGGTATCAGCTCACTCAAAGGCGGTAATACGGTTATCCACAGA
ATCAGGGGATAACGCAGGAAAGAACATGTGAGCAAAAGGCCAGCAAAAGGCCAGGAACCGTAAAAAGGCC
GCGTTGCTGGCGTTTTTCCATAGGCTCCGCCCCCCTGACGAGCATCACAAAAATCGACGCTCAAGTCAGA
GGTGGCGAAACCCGACAGGACTATAAAGATACCAGGCGTTTCCCCCTGGAAGCTCCCTCGTGCGCTCTCC
TGTTCCGACCCTGCCGCTTACCGGATACCTGTCCGCCTTTCTCCCTTCGGGAAGCGTGGCGCTTTCTCAT
AGCTCACGCTGTAGGTATCTCAGTTCGGTGTAGGTCGTTCGCTCCAAGCTGGGCTGTGTGCACGAACCCC
CCGTTCAGCCCGACCGCTGCGCCTTATCCGGTAACTATCGTCTTGAGTCCAACCCGGTAAGACACGACTT
ATCGCCACTGGCAGCAGCCACTGGTAACAGGATTAGCAGAGCGAGGTATGTAGGCGGTGCTACAGAGTTC
TTGAAGTGGTGGCCTAACTACGGCTACACTAGAAGAACAGTATTTGGTATCTGCGCTCTGCTGAAGCCAG
TTACCTTCGGAAAAAGAGTTGGTAGCTCTTGATCCGGCAAACAAACCACCGCTGGTAGCGGTGGTTTTTT
TGTTTGCAAGCAGCAGATTACGCGCAGAAAAAAAGGATCTCAAGAAGATCCTTTGATCTTTTCTACGGGG
TCTGACGCTCAGTGGAACGAAAACTCACGTTAAGGGATTTTGGTCATGAGATTATCAAAAAGGATCTTCA
CCTAGATCCTTTTAAATTAAAAATGAAGTTTTAAATCAATCTAAAGTATATATGAGTAAACTTGGTCTGA
CAGTTACCAATGCTTAATCAGTGAGGCACCTATCTCAGCGATCTGTCTATTTCGTTCATCCATAGTTGCC
TGACTCCCCGTCGTGTAGATAACTACGATACGGGAGGGCTTACCATCTGGCCCCAGTGCTGCAATGATAC
CGCGAGACCCACGCTCACCGGCTCCAGATTTATCAGCAATAAACCAGCCAGCCGGAAGGGCCGAGCGCAG
AAGTGGTCCTGCAACTTTATCCGCCTCCATCCAGTCTATTAATTGTTGCCGGGAAGCTAGAGTAAGTAGT
TCGCCAGTTAATAGTTTGCGCAACGTTGTTGCCATTGCTACAGGCATCGTGGTGTCACGCTCGTCGTTTG
GTATGGCTTCATTCAGCTCCGGTTCCCAACGATCAAGGCGAGTTACATGATCCCCCATGTTGTGCAAAAA
AGCGGTTAGCTCCTTCGGTCCTCCGATCGTTGTCAGAAGTAAGTTGGCCGCAGTGTTATCACTCATGGTT
ATGGCAGCACTGCATAATTCTCTTACTGTCATGCCATCCGTAAGATGCTTTTCTGTGACTGGTGAGTACT
CAACCAAGTCATTCTGAGAATAGTGTATGCGGCGACCGAGTTGCTCTTGCCCGGCGTCAATACGGGATAA
TACCGCGCCACATAGCAGAACTTTAAAAGTGCTCATCATTGGAAAACGTTCTTCGGGGCGAAAACTCTCA
AGGATCTTACCGCTGTTGAGATCCAGTTCGATGTAACCCACTCGTGCACCCAACTGATCTTCAGCATCTT
TTACTTTCACCAGCGTTTCTGGGTGAGCAAAAACAGGAAGGCAAAATGCCGCAAAAAAGGGAATAAGGGC
GACACGGAAATGTTGAATACTCATACTCTTCCTTTTTCAATATTATTGAAGCATTTATCAGGGTTATTGT
CTCATGAGCGGATACATATTTGAATGTATTTAGAAAAATAAACAAATAGGGGTTCCGCGCACATTTCCCC
GAAAAGTGCCACCTAAATTGTAAGCGTTAATATTTTGTTAAAATTCGCGTTAAATTTTTGTTAAATCAGC
TCATTTTTTAACCAATAGGCCGAAATCGGCAAAATCCCTTATAAATCAAAAGAATAGACCGAGATAGGGT
[37 nt withheld, positions 5811-5847]
AAAGAACGTGGACTCCAACGTCAAAGG
[49 nt withheld, positions 5875-5923]
T
[91 nt withheld, positions 5925-6015]
G
[120 nt withheld, positions 6017-6136]
